>Addgene plasmid #12409 | mTSP1-luciferase | addgene partial sequence | sequence record 18949 | LucNRev 5'-CCTTATGCAGTTGCTCTCC-3'
AATGGCGCCGGGCCTTTCTTTATGTTTTTGGCGTCTTCCATTTTACCAACAGTACCGGAATGCCAAGCTC
AGATCCAAGCTTGCATGCCTGCAGGTCCGATTGCCTGCAGAAGTCCGATGAGGCTGGCTGACTCCAGGCA
GTGGCTGGCTTGACTGAGGAGCCCAGGACCTTTTAAAGAGGCAGGAAGCAGGGAGGGGGGAGGGTTCTGG
GG
