[The description below was written by a language model from this plasmid's Addgene catalogue record.]
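Description:
mTSP1-luciferase is a promoter-reporter plasmid built on the pXP1 luciferase backbone, a promoterless luciferase vector catalogued here as a mammalian expression type. It is maintained in E. coli as a high-copy plasmid under ampicillin selection. The record does not list the origin of replication or any mammalian selection marker, and no feature table is available to confirm other backbone elements such as polyadenylation signals.

The insert is a fragment of about 2.85 kb from the mouse thrombospondin-1 gene (Thbs1, also called TSP1) promoter region, cloned between KpnI and HindIII sites, both of which remain intact and so allow the fragment to be excised or swapped. The promoter sits upstream of the backbone's luciferase coding sequence. Although the catalogue lists luciferase as a "C-terminal tag", the arrangement is best understood as a transcriptional reporter: the Thbs1 regulatory sequence drives luciferase expression rather than a thrombospondin protein being fused to it. The exact boundaries of the promoter fragment relative to the transcription start site, and whether it includes any 5′ untranslated or exonic sequence, are not stated.

After transfection into mammalian cells, luciferase activity provides a quantitative readout of Thbs1 promoter activity. Constructs of this type are typically used to study how growth factors, signalling pathways, transcription factors or other stimuli regulate thrombospondin-1 transcription. They also serve as a parent for deletion or mutation series that map the responsible cis-regulatory elements.
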