Addgene plasmid #12409: mTSP1-luciferase
Depositing lab: Paul Bornstein. Depositing organization: University of Washington.
Backbone
  Vector backbone: PXP1 luciferase
  Vector type: Mammalian Expression
Growth in bacteria
  Bacterial resistance: Ampicillin, 100 μg/mL
  Growth temperature: 37°C
  Growth strain: DH5alpha
  Copy number: High Copy
Gene/Insert
  Gene/Insert name: mTSP1 promoter (alt name: TSP1)
  Species: M. musculus (mouse)
  Insert size (bp): 2850
  Entrez Gene: Thbs1 (a.k.a. TSP-1, TSP1, Thbs-1, tbsp1)
  Tag / fusion protein: luciferase (C terminal on backbone)
  Cloning method: Restriction Enzyme; 5′ cloning site KpnI (not destroyed); 3′ cloning site HindIII (not destroyed)
  Sequencing primers: 5′ lucNrev
Terms and licenses: Academic/Nonprofit Terms; Industry Terms: Not Available to Industry
How to cite: mTSP1-luciferase was a gift from Paul Bornstein (Addgene plasmid # 12409 ; http://n2t.net/addgene:12409 ; RRID:Addgene_12409)
